Addgene plasmid #220597: pAAV-EF1a-ArgiNLS-mVenus-Q69M(ME)
Purpose: Constitutive expression of a single-cell discriminating version of mVenus-Q69M (ME) fluorescent protein.
Depositing lab: Sam Golden. Depositing organization: University of Washington. Publication: An arginine-rich nuclear localization signal (ArgiNLS) strategy for streamlined image segmentation of single cells. Szelenyi ER, Navarrete JS, Murry AD, Zhang Y, Girven KS, Kuo L, Cline MM, Bernstein MX, Burdyniuk M, Bowler B, Goodwin NL, Juarez B, Zweifel LS, Golden SA. Proc Natl Acad Sci U S A. 2024 Aug 6;121(32):e2320250121. doi: 10.1073/pnas.2320250121. Epub 2024 Jul 29. PubMed 39074275.
Backbone
  Vector backbone: pAAV-EF1a-FlpO
  Backbone manufacturer: Karl Deisseroth
  Vector type: Mammalian Expression, AAV
Growth in bacteria
  Bacterial resistance: Ampicillin, 100 μg/mL
  Growth temperature: 37°C
  Growth strain: NEB Stable
  Copy number: High Copy
Gene/Insert
  Gene/Insert name: mVenus-Q69M (ME)
  Species: Other
  Promoter: EF1a
  Tag / fusion protein: ArgiNLS (N terminal on insert)
  Cloning method: Restriction Enzyme; 5′ cloning site XbaI (not destroyed); 3′ cloning site EcoRV (not destroyed)
Terms and licenses: Academic/Nonprofit Terms; Industry Terms: Not Available to Industry
Depositor comments: The ArgiNLS system was conceptualized and developed by Eric Szelenyi. Please visit https://pubmed.ncbi.nlm.nih.gov/38045271/ for bioRxiv preprint.
How to cite: pAAV-EF1a-ArgiNLS-mVenus-Q69M(ME) was a gift from Sam Golden (Addgene plasmid # 220597 ; http://n2t.net/addgene:220597 ; RRID:Addgene_220597)
