[The description below was written by a language model from this plasmid's Addgene catalogue record and pLannotate feature annotations shown in this document.]
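Description:
pAAV-EF1a-ArgiNLS-mVenus-Q69M(ME) is an adeno-associated virus transfer plasmid for mammalian expression, built on the pAAV-EF1a-FlpO backbone, with the insert placed between XbaI and EcoRV sites that both remain intact. In bacteria it is maintained through a high-copy ColE1/pUC-type origin and selected with ampicillin via the bla (AmpR) gene and its promoter. An f1 phage origin is also present, and short matches to bom and rop appear to be backbone remnants. The feature table, derived from a 5,441 nt full-plasmid sequencing result, annotates one complete AAV2 inverted terminal repeat downstream of the cassette and only short ITR fragments at the upstream end. ITRs are the cis elements required for replication and packaging of the cassette into AAV particles.

Between the ITRs, the strong constitutive human EF-1α promoter drives a yellow fluorescent protein, mVenus-Q69M (ME), a monomeric, rapidly maturing Aequorea victoria derivative. According to the record it carries an N-terminal ArgiNLS tag, an arginine-rich nuclear localization signal. This tag is not separately annotated, but the roughly 100 nt gap between the promoter and the annotated fluorescent protein coding sequence could accommodate it. Downstream, the annotation detects partial WPRE segments, which normally enhance transcript stability and expression, followed by fragments matching the SV40 poly(A) signal on the reverse strand. The exact polyadenylation element is not clearly defined by the record.

The construct is intended for constitutive, recombinase-independent expression of a nuclear-restricted fluorescent label. Concentrating signal in nuclei makes individual cells easier to discriminate, which supports streamlined image segmentation and counting of single cells.
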