Features (pLannotate 1.2.2; 17 found; start..end, strand, type, name):
     12..39      +  repeat_region  AAV2 ITR (fragment): inverted terminal repeat of adeno-associated virus serotype 2 inverted
     68..95      +  repeat_region  AAV2 ITR (fragment): inverted terminal repeat of adeno-associated virus serotype 2 inverted
    158..224     +  CDS            small t antigen (fragment): SV40 (simian virus 40) small t antigen
    231..1409    +  promoter       EF-1α promoter: strong constitutive promoter for human elongation factor EF-1α
   1514..2224    +  CDS            mVenus-Q69M: mVenus-Q69M is a basic (constitutively fluorescent) yellow fluorescent protein published in 2010, derived from Aequorea victoria. It is reported to be a very rapidly-maturing monomer.
   2250..2407    +  misc_feature   WPRE (fragment): woodchuck hepatitis virus posttranscriptional regulatory element
   2413..2497    +  misc_feature   WPRE (fragment): woodchuck hepatitis virus posttranscriptional regulatory element
   2496..2539    -  polyA_signal   SV40 poly(A) signal (fragment): SV40 polyadenylation signal
   2543..2610    -  polyA_signal   SV40 poly(A) signal (fragment): SV40 polyadenylation signal
   2705..2845    +  repeat_region  AAV2 ITR: inverted terminal repeat of adeno-associated virus serotype 2 inverted
   2850..2901    -  misc_feature   bom (fragment): basis of mobility region from pBR322
   2920..3375    +  rep_origin     f1 ori (sequence partly withheld): f1 bacteriophage origin of replication; arrow indicates direction of (+) strand synthesis
   3376..3425    -  misc_feature   bom (fragment): basis of mobility region from pBR322
   3527..3562    -  CDS            rop (fragment): Rop protein, which maintains plasmids at low copy number; rop
   3657..3761    +  promoter       AmpR promoter: bla
   3762..4622    +  CDS            AmpR: β-lactamase; bla; confers resistance to ampicillin, carbenicillin, and related antibiotics
   4793..5380    +  rep_origin     ori: high-copy-number ColE1/pMB1/pBR322/pUC origin of replication
>Addgene plasmid #220597 | pAAV-EF1a-ArgiNLS-mVenus-Q69M(ME) | addgene full sequence | sequence record 441132 | Addgene NGS Result
CCTGCAGGCAGCTGCGCGCTCGCTCGCTCACTGAGGCCGCCCGGGCGTCGGGCGACCTTTGGTCGCCCGG
CCTCAGTGAGCGAGCGAGCGCGCAGAGAGGGAGTGGCCAACTCCATCACTAGGGGTTCCTGCGGCCGCAC
GCGTAAGCTTTGCAAAGATGGATAAAGTTTTAAACAGAGAGGAATCTTTGCAGCTAATGGACCTTCTAGG
TCTTGAAAGGAGTGGGAATTGGCTCCGGTGCCCGTCAGTGGGCAGAGCGCACATCGCCCACAGTCCCCGA
GAAGTTGGGGGGAGGGGTCGGCAATTGAACCGGTGCCTAGAGAAGGTGGCGCGGGGTAAACTGGGAAAGT
GATGTCGTGTACTGGCTCCGCCTTTTTCCCGAGGGTGGGGGAGAACCGTATATAAGTGCAGTAGTCGCCG
TGAACGTTCTTTTTCGCAACGGGTTTGCCGCCAGAACACAGGTAAGTGCCGTGTGTGGTTCCCGCGGGCC
TGGCCTCTTTACGGGTTATGGCCCTTGCGTGCCTTGAATTACTTCCACCTGGCTGCAGTACGTGATTCTT
GATCCCGAGCTTCGGGTTGGAAGTGGGTGGGAGAGTTCGAGGCCTTGCGCTTAAGGAGCCCCTTCGCCTC
GTGCTTGAGTTGAGGCCTGGCCTGGGCGCTGGGGCCGCCGCGTGCGAATCTGGTGGCACCTTCGCGCCTG
TCTCGCTGCTTTCGATAAGTCTCTAGCCATTTAAAATTTTTGATGACCTGCTGCGACGCTTTTTTTCTGG
CAAGATAGTCTTGTAAATGCGGGCCAAGATCTGCACACTGGTATTTCGGTTTTTGGGGCCGCGGGCGGCG
ACGGGGCCCGTGCGTCCCAGCGCACATGTTCGGCGAGGCGGGGCCTGCGAGCGCGGCCACCGAGAATCGG
ACGGGGGTAGTCTCAAGCTGGCCGGCCTGCTCTGGTGCCTGGCCTCGCGCCGCCGTGTATCGCCCCGCCC
TGGGCGGCAAGGCTGGCCCGGTCGGCACCAGTTGCGTGAGCGGAAAGATGGCCGCTTCCCGGCCCTGCTG
CAGGGAGCTCAAAATGGAGGACGCGGCGCTCGGGAGAGCGGGCGGGTGAGTCACCCACACAAAGGAAAAG
GGCCTTTCCGTCCTCAGCCGTCGCTTCATGTGACTCCACGGAGTACCGGGCGCCGTCCAGGCACCTCGAT
TAGTTCTCGAGCTTTTGGAGTACGTCGTCTTTAGGTTGGGGGGAGGGGTTTTATGCGATGGAGTTTCCCC
ACACTGAGTGGGTGGAGACTGAAGTTAGGCCAGCTTGGCACTTGATGTAATTCTCCTTGGAATTTGCCCT
TTTTGAGTTTGGATCTTGGTTCATTCTCAAGCCTCAGACAGTGGTTCAAAGTTTTTTTCTTCCATTTCAG
GTGTCGTGAGGTACCGTACCGGATCCTCTAGAGCCACCATGAAAAGGGTGGCTCCCCAGAAGCAGATGAG
CATAGCAAAGAAAAAGAAGGTGAGAAGGCGGCGGCGCCGTCGAAGTAAAGGAGAAGAACTTTTCACTGGA
GTTGTCCCAATTCTTGTTGAATTAGATGGTGATGTTAATGGGCACAAATTTTCTGTCAGTGGAGAGGGTG
AAGGTGATGCAACATACGGAAAACTTACCCTTAAATTGATTTGCACTACTGGAAAACTACCTGTTCCATG
GCCAACACTTGTCACTACTTTGGGTTATGGTCTGATGTGCTTTGCGAGATACCCAGATCATATGAAACAG
CATGACTTTTTCAAGAGTGCCATGCCCGAAGGTTATGTACAGGAAAGAACTATATTTTTCAAAGATGACG
GGAACTACAAGACACGTGCTGAAGTCAAGTTTGAAGGTGATACCCTTGTTAATAGAATCGAGTTAAAAGG
TATTGATTTTAAAGAAGATGGAAACATTCTTGGACACAAATTGGAATACAACTATAACTCACACAATGTA
TACATCACGGCAGACAAACAAAAGAATGGAATCAAAGCGAACTTCAAAATTAGACACAACATTGAAGATG
GAGGTGTTCAACTAGCAGACCATTATCAACAAAATACTCCAATTGGCGATGGCCCTGTCCTTTTACCAGA
CAACCATTACCTGTCCTACCAATCTAAGCTTTCGAAAGATCCCAACGAAAAGAGAGACCACATGGTCCTT
CTTGAGTTTGTAACAGCTGCTGGGATTACACATGGCATGGATGAACTATACAAATAAGATATCGAATTCC
GCTCGAGATAATCAACCTCTGGATTACAAAATTTGTGAAAGATTGACTGGTATTCTTAACTATGTTGCTC
CTTTTACGCTATGTGGATACGCTGCTTTAATGCCTTTGTATCATGCTATTGCTTCCCGTATGGCTTTCAT
TTTCTCCTCCTTGTATAAATCCTGGTTAGTTCTTGCCACGGCGGAACTCATCGCCGCCTGCCTTGCCCGC
TGCTGGACAGGGGCTCGGCTGTTGGGCACTGACAATTCCGTGGTGTTTATTTGTGAAATTTGTGATGCTA
TTGCTTTATTTGTAACCATCTAGCTTTATTTGTGAAATTTGTGATGCTATTGCTTTATTTGTAACCATTA
TAAGCTGCAATAAACAAGTTAACAACAACAATTGCATTCATTTTATGTTTCAGGTTCAGGGGGAGATGTG
GGAGGTTTTTTAAAGCGGCCGCCACGTGCGGACCGAGCGGCCGCAGGAACCCCTAGTGATGGAGTTGGCC
ACTCCCTCTCTGCGCGCTCGCTCGCTCACTGAGGCCGGGCGACCAAAGGTCGCCCGACGCCCGGGCTTTG
CCCGGGCGGCCTCAGTGAGCGAGCGAGCGCGCAGCTGCCTGCAGGGGCGCCTGATGCGGTATTTTCTCCT
TACGCATCTGTGCGGTATTTCACACCGCATA
[95 nt withheld, positions 2902-2996]
T
[46 nt withheld, positions 2998-3043]
C
[141 nt withheld, positions 3045-3185]
CCTTTGACGTTGGAGTCCACGTTCTTT
[37 nt withheld, positions 3213-3249]
ACTCTATCTCGGGCTATTCTTTTGATTTATAAGGGATTTTGCCGATTTCGGTCTATTGGTTAAAAAATGA
GCTGATTTAACAAAAATTTAACGCGAATTTTAACAAAATATTAACGTTTACAATTTTATGGTGCACTCTC
AGTACAATCTGCTCTGATGCCGCATAGTTAAGCCAGCCCCGACACCCGCCAACACCCGCTGACGCGCCCT
GACGGGCTTGTCTGCTCCCGGCATCCGCTTACAGACAAGCTGTGACCGTCTCCGGGAGCTGCATGTGTCA
GAGGTTTTCACCGTCATCACCGAAACGCGCGAGACGAAAGGGCCTCGTGATACGCCTATTTTTATAGGTT
AATGTCATGATAATAATGGTTTCTTAGACGTCAGGTGGCACTTTTCGGGGAAATGTGCGCGGAACCCCTA
TTTGTTTATTTTTCTAAATACATTCAAATATGTATCCGCTCATGAGACAATAACCCTGATAAATGCTTCA
ATAATATTGAAAAAGGAAGAGTATGAGTATTCAACATTTCCGTGTCGCCCTTATTCCCTTTTTTGCGGCA
TTTTGCCTTCCTGTTTTTGCTCACCCAGAAACGCTGGTGAAAGTAAAAGATGCTGAAGATCAGTTGGGTG
CACGAGTGGGTTACATCGAACTGGATCTCAACAGCGGTAAGATCCTTGAGAGTTTTCGCCCCGAAGAACG
TTTTCCAATGATGAGCACTTTTAAAGTTCTGCTATGTGGCGCGGTATTATCCCGTATTGACGCCGGGCAA
GAGCAACTCGGTCGCCGCATACACTATTCTCAGAATGACTTGGTTGAGTACTCACCAGTCACAGAAAAGC
ATCTTACGGATGGCATGACAGTAAGAGAATTATGCAGTGCTGCCATAACCATGAGTGATAACACTGCGGC
CAACTTACTTCTGACAACGATCGGAGGACCGAAGGAGCTAACCGCTTTTTTGCACAACATGGGGGATCAT
GTAACTCGCCTTGATCGTTGGGAACCGGAGCTGAATGAAGCCATACCAAACGACGAGCGTGACACCACGA
TGCCTGTAGCAATGGCAACAACGTTGCGCAAACTATTAACTGGCGAACTACTTACTCTAGCTTCCCGGCA
ACAATTAATAGACTGGATGGAGGCGGATAAAGTTGCAGGACCACTTCTGCGCTCGGCCCTTCCGGCTGGC
TGGTTTATTGCTGATAAATCTGGAGCCGGTGAGCGTGGGTCTCGCGGTATCATTGCAGCACTGGGGCCAG
ATGGTAAGCCCTCCCGTATCGTAGTTATCTACACGACGGGGAGTCAGGCAACTATGGATGAACGAAATAG
ACAGATCGCTGAGATAGGTGCCTCACTGATTAAGCATTGGTAACTGTCAGACCAAGTTTACTCATATATA
CTTTAGATTGATTTAAAACTTCATTTTTAATTTAAAAGGATCTAGGTGAAGATCCTTTTTGATAATCTCA
TGACCAAAATCCCTTAACGTGAGTTTTCGTTCCACTGAGCGTCAGACCCCGTAGAAAAGATCAAAGGATC
TTCTTGAGATCCTTTTTTTCTGCGCGTAATCTGCTGCTTGCAAACAAAAAAACCACCGCTACCAGCGGTG
GTTTGTTTGCCGGATCAAGAGCTACCAACTCTTTTTCCGAAGGTAACTGGCTTCAGCAGAGCGCAGATAC
CAAATACTGTTCTTCTAGTGTAGCCGTAGTTAGGCCACCACTTCAAGAACTCTGTAGCACCGCCTACATA
CCTCGCTCTGCTAATCCTGTTACCAGTGGCTGCTGCCAGTGGCGATAAGTCGTGTCTTACCGGGTTGGAC
TCAAGACGATAGTTACCGGATAAGGCGCAGCGGTCGGGCTGAACGGGGGTTCGTGCACACAGCCCAGCTT
GGAGCGAACGACCTACACCGAACTGAGATACCTACAGCGTGAGCTATGAGAAAGCGCCACGCTTCCCGAA
GGGAGAAAGGCGGACAGGTATCCGGTAAGCGGCAGGGTCGGAACAGGAGAGCGCACGAGGGAGCTTCCAG
GGGGAAACGCCTGGTATCTTTATAGTCCTGTCGGGTTTCGCCACCTCTGACTTGAGCGTCGATTTTTGTG
ATGCTCGTCAGGGGGGCGGAGCCTATGGAAAAACGCCAGCAACGCGGCCTTTTTACGGTTCCTGGCCTTT
TGCTGGCCTTTTGCTCACATGT
